Addgene plasmid #132603: prNFL-E397K-EGFP
Purpose: Expresses EGFP-tagged rat NFL containing the Charcot-Marie-Tooth disease type 2E E397K mutation
Depositing lab: Anthony Brown. Publication: Charcot-Marie-Tooth disease Type 2E/1F mutant neurofilament proteins assemble into neurofilaments. Stone EJ, Uchida A, Brown A. Cytoskeleton (Hoboken). 2019 Jul;76(7-8):423-439. doi: 10.1002/cm.21566. Epub 2019 Nov 6. PubMed 31574566.
Backbone
  Vector backbone: pEGFP-N3
  Backbone manufacturer: Clontech
  Backbone size w/o insert (bp): 4698
  Modifications to backbone: Obtained by site-directed mutagenesis of the prNFL-EGFP plasmid. There is a silent mutation at nucleotide 1590G>A.
  Vector type: Mammalian Expression
  Selectable markers: Neomycin (select with G418)
Growth in bacteria
  Bacterial resistance: Kanamycin, 50 μg/mL
  Growth temperature: 37°C
  Growth strain: DH5alpha
  Copy number: High Copy
Gene/Insert
  Gene/Insert name: Nefl (alt name: neurofilament protein L)
  Species: R. norvegicus (rat)
  Insert size (bp): 1656
  Mutation: 1189G>A; Glu397Lys
  Entrez Gene: Nefl (a.k.a. NF-L, NF68, Nfl)
  Promoter: CMV
  Tag / fusion protein: EGFP (C terminal on insert)
  Cloning method: Restriction Enzyme; 5′ cloning site EcoRI (not destroyed); 3′ cloning site BamHI (not destroyed)
  Sequencing primers: 5′ CMV Forward; 3′ SV40pA-R
Terms and licenses: Academic/Nonprofit Terms; Industry Terms: Not Available to Industry
Depositor comments: Note that there is a serine inserted at position 251 in the rat NFL sequence which shifts all amino acids thereafter by one when compared with the human NFL sequence.
How to cite: prNFL-E397K-EGFP was a gift from Anthony Brown (Addgene plasmid # 132603 ; http://n2t.net/addgene:132603 ; RRID:Addgene_132603)
