[The description below was written by a language model from this plasmid's Addgene catalogue record and pLannotate feature annotations shown in this document.]
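Description:
prNFL-E397K-EGFP is a mammalian expression plasmid built on the Clontech pEGFP-N3 backbone that produces rat neurofilament light chain (Nefl, NFL) carrying the Charcot-Marie-Tooth disease type 2E mutation E397K, fused at its C terminus to EGFP. The rat Nefl coding sequence sits between the EcoRI and BamHI sites of the multiple cloning site, downstream of the human cytomegalovirus immediate early enhancer and promoter. It reads through into the EGFP open reading frame, and the transcript ends at an SV40 polyadenylation signal. The plasmid was derived from the wild-type prNFL-EGFP plasmid by site-directed mutagenesis, introducing 1189G>A (Glu397Lys). The record also notes a silent 1590G>A change. According to the depositor, rat NFL has an extra serine at position 251 relative to the human protein, so residue numbers after that point are shifted by one compared with human NFL.

The plasmid replicates in bacteria at high copy from a pUC-type ColE1 origin and also carries an f1 phage origin. A single Tn5 aminoglycoside phosphotransferase gene (NeoR/KanR) provides selection in both hosts. A bacterial promoter drives it for kanamycin resistance in E. coli, and the SV40 enhancer/early promoter, paired with the HSV TK polyadenylation signal, drives it for G418 selection in mammalian cells. The short large T antigen, ble and bGH poly(A) fragments in the annotation are probably partial sequence matches within the backbone rather than functional elements. The construct allows the mutant neurofilament protein to be followed by fluorescence in transfected cells, and the associated study examined whether CMT 2E/1F mutant NFL proteins assemble into neurofilaments.
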