Features (pLannotate 1.2.2; 15 found; start..end, strand, type, name):
     77..380     +  enhancer       CMV enhancer: human cytomegalovirus immediate early enhancer
    381..584     +  promoter       CMV promoter: human cytomegalovirus (CMV) immediate early promoter
    607..650     +  misc_feature   MCS (fragment): multiple cloning site
    675..2189    +  CDS            Nefl (fragment): NFL_RAT - Also known as Nf68, Nfl. Experimental evidence at protein level: Swiss-Prot protein existence level 1. Neurofilaments usually contain three intermediate filament proteins: NEFL, NEFM, and NEFH which are involved in the maintenance of neuronal caliber. May additionally cooperate with the neuronal intermediate filament proteins PRPH and INA to form neuronal filamentous networks (By similarity). From Rattus norvegicus (Rat).
   2316..3035    +  CDS            EGFP: the original enhanced GFP (Yang et al., 1996) mammalian codon-optimized
   3052..3135    +  CDS            large T antigen (fragment): large T antigen from SV40 (simian virus 40)
   3158..3279    +  polyA_signal   SV40 poly(A) signal: SV40 polyadenylation signal
   3313..3741    -  rep_origin     f1 ori (sequence partly withheld): f1 bacteriophage origin of replication; arrow indicates direction of (+) strand synthesis
   3768..3872    +  promoter       AmpR promoter: bla
   3874..4231    +  promoter       SV40 promoter: SV40 enhancer and early promoter
   4266..5060    +  CDS            NeoR/KanR: aminoglycoside phosphotransferase from Tn5; aph(3')-II (or nptII); confers resistance to neomycin, kanamycin, and G418 (Geneticin®)
   5081..5233    +  CDS            ble (fragment): BLE_KLEPN - Experimental evidence at protein level: Swiss-Prot protein existence level 1. Binding protein with a strong affinity to the bleomycin family of antibiotics. Binds to CL990; an antimitotic-antibiotic compound. From Klebsiella pneumoniae.
   5292..5339    +  polyA_signal   HSV TK poly(A) signal: herpes simplex virus thymidine kinase polyadenylation signal (Cole and Stacy, 1985)
   5430..5446    -  polyA_signal   bGH poly(A) signal (fragment): bovine growth hormone polyadenylation signal
   5668..6256    +  rep_origin     ori: high-copy-number ColE1/pMB1/pBR322/pUC origin of replication
>Addgene plasmid #132603 | prNFL-E397K-EGFP | addgene full sequence | sequence record 260029 | Addgene NGS Result
TATTACCGCCATGCATTAGTTATTAATAGTAATCAATTACGGGGTCATTAGTTCATAGCCCATATATGGA
GTTCCGCGTTACATAACTTACGGTAAATGGCCCGCCTGGCTGACCGCCCAACGACCCCCGCCCATTGACG
TCAATAATGACGTATGTTCCCATAGTAACGCCAATAGGGACTTTCCATTGACGTCAATGGGTGGAGTATT
TACGGTAAACTGCCCACTTGGCAGTACATCAAGTGTATCATATGCCAAGTACGCCCCCTATTGACGTCAA
TGACGGTAAATGGCCCGCCTGGCATTATGCCCAGTACATGACCTTATGGGACTTTCCTACTTGGCAGTAC
ATCTACGTATTAGTCATCGCTATTACCATGGTGATGCGGTTTTGGCAGTACATCAATGGGCGTGGATAGC
GGTTTGACTCACGGGGATTTCCAAGTCTCCACCCCATTGACGTCAATGGGAGTTTGTTTTGGCACCAAAA
TCAACGGGACTTTCCAAAATGTCGTAACAACTCCGCCCCATTGACGCAAATGGGCGGTAGGCGTGTACGG
TGGGAGGTCTATATAAGCAGAGCTGGTTTAGTGAACCGTCAGATCCGCTAGCGCTACCGGACTCAGATCT
CGAGCTCAAGCTTCGAATTCCTGAGGGGCGCACCGACCGCCACCATGAGTTCGTTCAGCTACGAGCCGTA
CTTTTCGACCTCCTACAAGCGGCGCTACGTGGAGACGCCCCGGGTGCACATCTCCAGCGTGCGCAGCGGC
TACAGCACGGCGCGCTCTGCGTACTCCAGCTACTCCGCGCCCGTCTCCTCCTCTCTGTCGGTGCGCCGCA
GCTACTCATCCAGCTCCGGCTCTTTGATGCCCAGCCTGGAGAACCTCGATCTGAGCCAGGTAGCCGCCAT
CAGCAACGACCTCAAGTCTATCCGCACACAGGAGAAGGCACAGCTGCAGGACCTCAACGATCGCTTCGCC
AGCTTCATCGAGCGCGTGCACGAGCTGGAGCAGCAGAACAAGGTCCTGGAAGCCGAGCTGTTGGTGCTGC
GCCAGAAGCACTCAGAGCCTTCCCGCTTCCGCGCCCTGTATGAGCAGGAGATCCGTGATCTGCGACTGGC
GGCCGAAGACGCCACTAACGAGAAGCAGGCGCTGCAGGGCGAGCGCGAGGGGCTGGAGGAGACTCTGCGC
AACCTGCAGGCTCGCTACGAGGAGGAGGTGCTGAGCCGCGAGGACGCCGAGGGCCGGCTGATGGAAGCCC
GCAAAGGCGCGGATGAGGCTGCGCTCGCCCGCGCCGAGCTGGAGAAGCGCATCGACAGCCTGATGGACGA
GATAGCCTTCCTGAAAAAGGTGCACGAGGAAGAGATCGCCGAGCTGCAGGCTCAGATCCAGTATGCTCAG
ATCTCCGTGGAGATGGACGTGTCCTCCAAGCCCGACCTCTCCGCCGCTCTCAAGGACATCCGCGCTCAGT
ACGAGAAGCTGGCCGCCAAGAATATGCAGAATGCCGAAGAGTGGTTCAAGAGCCGCTTCACGGTGCTAAC
CGAGAGCGCCGCCAAGAACACCGACGCAGTGCGCGCTGCCAAGGACGAGGTGTCGGAAAGCCGCCGCCTA
CTTAAGGCTAAGACCCTGGAGATCGAAGCCTGCCGGGGTATGAACGAAGCTCTAGAGAAGCAGCTGCAGG
AGCTGGAGGACAAGCAGAATGCAGACATCAGCGCCATGCAGGACACAATCAACAAACTGGAGAATGAGCT
GCGAAGCACGAAGAGCGAGATGGCCAGGTACCTGAAGGAGTACCAGGACCTCCTCAATGTCAAGATGGCA
TTGGACATTGAGATTGCAGCTTACAGGAAACTCTTGGAAGGCAAAGAAACCAGGCTCAGTTTCACCAGCG
TGGGTAGCATAACCAGCGGCTACTCTCAGAGCTCGCAGGTCTTTGGCCGTTCTGCTTACAGTGGCTTGCA
GAGCAGCTCCTACTTGATGTCTGCTCGAGCATTCCCAGCCTACTATACCAGCCACGTCCAGGAAGAGCAG
TCAGAGGTGGAGGAGACCATTGAGGCTACGAAAGCTGAGGAGGCCAAGGATGAGCCCCCCTCTGAAGGAG
AAGCAGAAGAGGAGGAGAAGGAGAAAGAGGAGGGGGAGGAAGAGGAAGGTGCTGAGGAGGAAGAAGCTGC
CAAGGATGAGTCTGAAGATGCCAAAGAAGAAGAAGGTGGTGAGGGTGAAGAGGAAGACACCAAAGAGTCA
GAAGAGGAAGAGAAGAAAGAGGAAAGTGCTGGGGAGGAGCAAGCTGCTAAGAAGAAAGATGGATCCATCG
CCACCATGGTGAGCAAGGGCGAGGAGCTGTTCACCGGGGTGGTGCCCATCCTGGTCGAGCTGGACGGCGA
CGTAAACGGCCACAAGTTCAGCGTGTCCGGCGAGGGCGAGGGCGATGCCACCTACGGCAAGCTGACCCTG
AAGTTCATCTGCACCACCGGCAAGCTGCCCGTGCCCTGGCCCACCCTCGTGACCACCCTGACCTACGGCG
TGCAGTGCTTCAGCCGCTACCCCGACCACATGAAGCAGCACGACTTCTTCAAGTCCGCCATGCCCGAAGG
CTACGTCCAGGAGCGCACCATCTTCTTCAAGGACGACGGCAACTACAAGACCCGCGCCGAGGTGAAGTTC
GAGGGCGACACCCTGGTGAACCGCATCGAGCTGAAGGGCATCGACTTCAAGGAGGACGGCAACATCCTGG
GGCACAAGCTGGAGTACAACTACAACAGCCACAACGTCTATATCATGGCCGACAAGCAGAAGAACGGCAT
CAAGGTGAACTTCAAGATCCGCCACAACATCGAGGACGGCAGCGTGCAGCTCGCCGACCACTACCAGCAG
AACACCCCCATCGGCGACGGCCCCGTGCTGCTGCCCGACAACCACTACCTGAGCACCCAGTCCGCCCTGA
GCAAAGACCCCAACGAGAAGCGCGATCACATGGTCCTGCTGGAGTTCGTGACCGCCGCCGGGATCACTCT
CGGCATGGACGAGCTGTACAAGTAAAGCGGCCGCGACTCTAGATCATAATCAGCCATACCACATTTGTAG
AGGTTTTACTTGCTTTAAAAAACCTCCCACACCTCCCCCTGAACCTGAAACATAAAATGAATGCAATTGT
TGTTGTTAACTTGTTTATTGCAGCTTATAATGGTTACAAATAAAGCAATAGCATCACAAATTTCACAAAT
AAAGCATTTTTTTCACTGCATTCTAGTTGTGGTTTGTCCAAACTCATCAATGTATCTTAAGGCGTAAATT
GTAAGCGTTAATATTTTGTTAAAATTCGCGTTAAATTTTTGTTAAATCAGCTCATTTTTTAACCAATAGG
CCGAAATCGGCAAAATCCCTTATAAATCAAAAGAATAGACCGAGATAGGGT
[37 nt withheld, positions 3412-3448]
AAAGAACGTGGACTCCAACGTCAAAGG
[49 nt withheld, positions 3476-3524]
T
[91 nt withheld, positions 3526-3616]
G
[124 nt withheld, positions 3618-3741]
CAGGTGGCACTTTTCGGGGAAATGTGCGCGGAACCCCTATTTGTTTATTTTTCTAAATACATTCAAATAT
GTATCCGCTCATGAGACAATAACCCTGATAAATGCTTCAATAATATTGAAAAAGGAAGAGTCCTGAGGCG
GAAAGAACCAGCTGTGGAATGTGTGTCAGTTAGGGTGTGGAAAGTCCCCAGGCTCCCCAGCAGGCAGAAG
TATGCAAAGCATGCATCTCAATTAGTCAGCAACCAGGTGTGGAAAGTCCCCAGGCTCCCCAGCAGGCAGA
AGTATGCAAAGCATGCATCTCAATTAGTCAGCAACCATAGTCCCGCCCCTAACTCCGCCCATCCCGCCCC
TAACTCCGCCCAGTTCCGCCCATTCTCCGCCCCATGGCTGACTAATTTTTTTTATTTATGCAGAGGCCGA
GGCCGCCTCGGCCTCTGAGCTATTCCAGAAGTAGTGAGGAGGCTTTTTTGGAGGCCTAGGCTTTTGCAAA
GATCGATCAAGAGACAGGATGAGGATCGTTTCGCATGATTGAACAAGATGGATTGCACGCAGGTTCTCCG
GCCGCTTGGGTGGAGAGGCTATTCGGCTATGACTGGGCACAACAGACAATCGGCTGCTCTGATGCCGCCG
TGTTCCGGCTGTCAGCGCAGGGGCGCCCGGTTCTTTTTGTCAAGACCGACCTGTCCGGTGCCCTGAATGA
ACTGCAAGACGAGGCAGCGCGGCTATCGTGGCTGGCCACGACGGGCGTTCCTTGCGCAGCTGTGCTCGAC
GTTGTCACTGAAGCGGGAAGGGACTGGCTGCTATTGGGCGAAGTGCCGGGGCAGGATCTCCTGTCATCTC
ACCTTGCTCCTGCCGAGAAAGTATCCATCATGGCTGATGCAATGCGGCGGCTGCATACGCTTGATCCGGC
TACCTGCCCATTCGACCACCAAGCGAAACATCGCATCGAGCGAGCACGTACTCGGATGGAAGCCGGTCTT
GTCGATCAGGATGATCTGGACGAAGAGCATCAGGGGCTCGCGCCAGCCGAACTGTTCGCCAGGCTCAAGG
CGAGCATGCCCGACGGCGAGGATCTCGTCGTGACCCATGGCGATGCCTGCTTGCCGAATATCATGGTGGA
AAATGGCCGCTTTTCTGGATTCATCGACTGTGGCCGGCTGGGTGTGGCGGACCGCTATCAGGACATAGCG
TTGGCTACCCGTGATATTGCTGAAGAGCTTGGCGGCGAATGGGCTGACCGCTTCCTCGTGCTTTACGGTA
TCGCCGCTCCCGATTCGCAGCGCATCGCCTTCTATCGCCTTCTTGACGAGTTCTTCTGAGCGGGACTCTG
GGGTTCGAAATGACCGACCAAGCGACGCCCAACCTGCCATCACGAGATTTCGATTCCACCGCCGCCTTCT
ATGAAAGGTTGGGCTTCGGAATCGTTTTCCGGGACGCCGGCTGGATGATCCTCCAGCGCGGGGATCTCAT
GCTGGAGTTCTTCGCCCACCCTAGGGGGAGGCTAACTGAAACACGGAAGGAGACAATACCGGAAGGAACC
CGCGCTATGACGGCAATAAAAAGACAGAATAAAACGCACGGTGTTGGGTCGTTTGTTCATAAACGCGGGG
TTCGGTCCCAGGGCTGGCACTCTGTCGATACCCCACCGAGACCCCATTGGGGCCAATACGCCCGCGTTTC
TTCCTTTTCCCCACCCCACCCCCCAAGTTCGGGTGAAGGCCCAGGGCTCGCAGCCAACGTCGGGGCGGCA
GGCCCTGCCATAGCCTCAGGTTACTCATATATACTTTAGATTGATTTAAAACTTCATTTTTAATTTAAAA
GGATCTAGGTGAAGATCCTTTTTGATAATCTCATGACCAAAATCCCTTAACGTGAGTTTTCGTTCCACTG
AGCGTCAGACCCCGTAGAAAAGATCAAAGGATCTTCTTGAGATCCTTTTTTTCTGCGCGTAATCTGCTGC
TTGCAAACAAAAAAACCACCGCTACCAGCGGTGGTTTGTTTGCCGGATCAAGAGCTACCAACTCTTTTTC
CGAAGGTAACTGGCTTCAGCAGAGCGCAGATACCAAATACTGTTCTTCTAGTGTAGCCGTAGTTAGGCCA
CCACTTCAAGAACTCTGTAGCACCGCCTACATACCTCGCTCTGCTAATCCTGTTACCAGTGGCTGCTGCC
AGTGGCGATAAGTCGTGTCTTACCGGGTTGGACTCAAGACGATAGTTACCGGATAAGGCGCAGCGGTCGG
GCTGAACGGGGGGTTCGTGCACACAGCCCAGCTTGGAGCGAACGACCTACACCGAACTGAGATACCTACA
GCGTGAGCTATGAGAAAGCGCCACGCTTCCCGAAGGGAGAAAGGCGGACAGGTATCCGGTAAGCGGCAGG
GTCGGAACAGGAGAGCGCACGAGGGAGCTTCCAGGGGGAAACGCCTGGTATCTTTATAGTCCTGTCGGGT
TTCGCCACCTCTGACTTGAGCGTCGATTTTTGTGATGCTCGTCAGGGGGGCGGAGCCTATGGAAAAACGC
CAGCAACGCGGCCTTTTTACGGTTCCTGGCCTTTTGCTGGCCTTTTGCTCACATGTTCTTTCCTGCGTTA
TCCCCTGATTCTGTGGATAACCG
